>Addgene plasmid #31442 | pINT-PuroDDEYFP | depositor full sequence | sequence record 14176 | Author sequence
GATCCGCCACCATGGGAGTGCAGGTGGAAACCATCTCCCCAGGAGACGGGCGCACCTTCCCCAAGCGCGG
CCAGACCTGTGTGGTGCACTACACCGGGATGCTTGAAGATGGAAAGAAAGTCGATTCCTCCCGGGACAGA
AACAAGCCCTTTAAGTTTATGCTAGGCAAGCAGGAGGTGATCCGAGGCTGGGAAGAAGGGGTTGCCCAGA
TGAGTGTGGGTCAGAGAGCCAAACTGACTATATCTCCAGATTATGCCTATGGTGCCACTGGGCACCCAGG
CATCATCCCACCACATGCCACTCTCGTCTTCGATGTGGAGCTTCTAAAACCGGAAGAATTCGTGAGCAAG
GGCGAGGAGCTGTTCACCGGGGTGGTGCCCATCCTGGTCGAGCTGGACGGCGACGTAAACGGCCACAAGT
TCAGCGTGTCCGGCGAGGGCGAGGGCGATGCCACCTACGGCAAGCTGACCCTGAAGTTCATCTGCACCAC
CGGCAAGCTGCCCGTGCCCTGGCCCACCCTCGTGACCACCTTCGGCTACGGCCTGCAGTGCTTCGCCCGC
TACCCCGACCACATGAAGCAGCACGACTTCTTCAAGTCCGCCATGCCCGAAGGCTACGTCCAGGAGCGCA
CCATCTTCTTCAAGGACGACGGCAACTACAAGACCCGCGCCGAGGTGAAGTTCGAGGGCGACACCCTGGT
GAACCGCATCGAGCTGAAGGGCATCGACTTCAAGGAGGACGGCAACATCCTGGGGCACAAGCTGGAGTAC
AACTACAACAGCCACAACGTCTATATCATGGCCGACAAGCAGAAGAACGGCATCAAGGTGAACTTCAAGA
TCCGCCACAACATCGAGGACGGCAGCGTGCAGCTCGCCGACCACTACCAGCAGAACACCCCCATCGGCGA
CGGCCCCGTGCTGCTGCCCGACAACCACTACCTGAGCTACCAGTCCGCCCTGAGCAAAGACCCCAACGAG
AAGCGCGATCACATGGTCCTGCTGGAGTTCGTGACCGCCGCCGGGATCACTCTCGGCATGGACGAGCTGT
ACAAGTAATCTAGAACTATAGTGAGTCGTATTACGTAGATCCAGACATGATAAGATACATTGATGAGTTT
GGACAAACCACAACTAGAATGCAGTGAAAAAAATGCTTTATTTGTGAAATTTGTGATGCTATTGCTTTAT
TTGTAACCATTATAAGCTGCAATAAACAAGTTAACAACAACAATTGCATTCATTTTATGTTTCAGGTTCA
GGGGGAGGTGTGGGAGGTTTTTTAATTCGCGGCCGCGGCGCCAATGCATTGGGCCCGGTACCCAGCTTTT
GTTCCCTTTAGTGAGGGTTAATTGCGCGCTTGGCGTAATCATGGTCATAGCTGTTTCCTGTGTGAAATTG
TTATCCGCTCACAATTCCACACAACATACGAGCCGGAAGCATAAAGTGTAAAGCCTGGGGTGCCTAATGA
GTGAGCTAACTCACATTAATTGCGTTGCGCTCACTGCCCGCTTTCCAGTCGGGAAACCTGTCGTGCCAGC
TGCATTAATGAATCGGCCAACGCGCGGGGAGAGGCGGTTTGCGTATTGGGCGCTCTTCCGCTTCCTCGCT
CACTGACTCGCTGCGCTCGGTCGTTCGGCTGCGGCGAGCGGTATCAGCTCACTCAAAGGCGGTAATACGG
TTATCCACAGAATCAGGGGATAACGCAGGAAAGAACATGTGAGCAAAAGGCCAGCAAAAGGCCAGGAACC
GTAAAAAGGCCGCGTTGCTGGCGTTTTTCCATAGGCTCCGCCCCCCTGACGAGCATCACAAAAATCGACG
CTCAAGTCAGAGGTGGCGAAACCCGACAGGACTATAAAGATACCAGGCGTTTCCCCCTGGAAGCTCCCTC
GTGCGCTCTCCTGTTCCGACCCTGCCGCTTACCGGATACCTGTCCGCCTTTCTCCCTTCGGGAAGCGTGG
CGCTTTCTCATAGCTCACGCTGTAGGTATCTCAGTTCGGTGTAGGTCGTTCGCTCCAAGCTGGGCTGTGT
GCACGAACCCCCCGTTCAGCCCGACCGCTGCGCCTTATCCGGTAACTATCGTCTTGAGTCCAACCCGGTA
AGACACGACTTATCGCCACTGGCAGCAGCCACTGGTAACAGGATTAGCAGAGCGAGGTATGTAGGCGGTG
CTACAGAGTTCTTGAAGTGGTGGCCTAACTACGGCTACACTAGAAGGACAGTATTTGGTATCTGCGCTCT
GCTGAAGCCAGTTACCTTCGGAAAAAGAGTTGGTAGCTCTTGATCCGGCAAACAAACCACCGCTGGTAGC
GGTGGTTTTTTTGTTTGCAAGCAGCAGATTACGCGCAGAAAAAAAGGATCTCAAGAAGATCCTTTGATCT
TTTCTACGGGGTCTGACGCTCAGTGGAACGAAAACTCACGTTAAGGGATTTTGGTCATGAGATTATCAAA
AAGGATCTTCACCTAGATCCTTTTAAATTAAAAATGAAGTTTTAAATCAATCTAAAGTATATATGAGTAA
ACTTGGTCTGACAGTTACCAATGCTTAATCAGTGAGGCACCTATCTCAGCGATCTGTCTATTTCGTTCAT
CCATAGTTGCCTGACTCCCCGTCGTGTAGATAACTACGATACGGGAGGGCTTACCATCTGGCCCCAGTGC
TGCAATGATACCGCGAGACCCACGCTCACCGGCTCCAGATTTATCAGCAATAAACCAGCCAGCCGGAAGG
GCCGAGCGCAGAAGTGGTCCTGCAACTTTATCCGCCTCCATCCAGTCTATTAATTGTTGCCGGGAAGCTA
GAGTAAGTAGTTCGCCAGTTAATAGTTTGCGCAACGTTGTTGCCATTGCTACAGGCATCGTGGTGTCACG
CTCGTCGTTTGGTATGGCTTCATTCAGCTCCGGTTCCCAACGATCAAGGCGAGTTACATGATCCCCCATG
TTGTGCAAAAAAGCGGTTAGCTCCTTCGGTCCTCCGATCGTTGTCAGAAGTAAGTTGGCCGCAGTGTTAT
CACTCATGGTTATGGCAGCACTGCATAATTCTCTTACTGTCATGCCATCCGTAAGATGCTTTTCTGTGAC
TGGTGAGTACTCAACCAAGTCATTCTGAGAATAGTGTATGCGGCGACCGAGTTGCTCTTGCCCGGCGTCA
ATACGGGATAATACCGCGCCACATAGCAGAACTTTAAAAGTGCTCATCATTGGAAAACGTTCTTCGGGGC
GAAAACTCTCAAGGATCTTACCGCTGTTGAGATCCAGTTCGATGTAACCCACTCGTGCACCCAACTGATC
TTCAGCATCTTTTACTTTCACCAGCGTTTCTGGGTGAGCAAAAACAGGAAGGCAAAATGCCGCAAAAAAG
GGAATAAGGGCGACACGGAAATGTTGAATACTCATACTCTTCCTTTTTCAATATTATTGAAGCATTTATC
AGGGTTATTGTCTCATGAGCGGATACATATTTGAATGTATTTAGAAAAATAAACAAATAGGGGTTCCGCG
CACATTTCCCCGAAAAGTGCCACCTAAATTGTAAGCGTTAATATTTTGTTAAAATTCGCGTTAAATTTTT
GTTAAATCAGCTCATTTTTTAACCAATAGGCCGAAATCGGCAAAATCCCTTATAAATCAAAAGAATAGAC
CGAGATAGGGT
[37 nt withheld, positions 3652-3688]
AAAGAACGTGGACTCCAACGTCAAAGG
[49 nt withheld, positions 3716-3764]
T
[91 nt withheld, positions 3766-3856]
G
[124 nt withheld, positions 3858-3981]
CCCATTCGCCATTCAGGCTGCGCAACTGTTGGGAAGGGCGATCGGTGCGGGCCTCTTCGCTATTACGCCA
GTCGAGGTGCCAGGGCGTGCCCTTGGGCTCCCCGGGCGCGACCGAGTACAAGCCCACGGTGCGCCTCGCC
ACCCGCGACGACGTCCCCAGGGCCGTACGCACCCTCGCCGCCGCGTTCGCCGACTACCCCGCCACGCGCC
ACACCGTCGATCCGGACCGCCACATCGAGCGGGTCACCGAGCTGCAAGAACTCTTCCTCACGCGCGTCGG
GCTCGACATCGGCAAGGTGTGGGTCGCGGACGACGGCGCCGCGGTGGCGGTCTGGACCACGCCGGAGAGC
GTCGAAGCGGGGGCGGTGTTCGCCGAGATCGGCCCGCGCATGGCCGAGTTGAGCGGTTCCCGGCTGGCCG
CGCAGCAACAGATGGAAGGCCTCCTGGCGCCGCACCGGCCCAAGGAGCCCGCGTGGTTCCTGGCCACCGT
CGGCGTCTCGCCCGACCACCAGGGCAAGGGTCTGGGCAGCGCCGTCGTGCTCCCCGGAGTGGAGGCGGCC
GAGCGCGCCGGGGTGCCCGCCTTCCTGGAGACCTCCGCGCCCCGCAACCTCCCCTTCTACGAGCGGCTCG
GCTTCACCGTCACCGCCGACGTCGAGTGCCCGAAGGACCGCGCGACCTGGTGCATGACCCGCAAGCCCGG
TGCCTGAGAATTCGTGAGTCGTATTACGTAGATCCAGACATGATAAGATACATTGATGAGTTTGGACAAA
CCACAACTAGAATGCAGTGAAAAAAATGCTTTATTTGTGAAATTTGTGATGCTATTGCTTTATTTGTAAC
CATTATAAGCTGCAATAAACAAGTTAACAACAACAATTGCATTCATTTTATGTTTCAGGTTCAGGGGGAG
GTGTGGGAGGTTTTTTAATTCGTCGACCATAGCCAATTCAATATGGCGTATATGGACTCATGCCAATTCA
ATATGGTGGATCTGGACCTGTGCCAATTCAATATGGCGTATATGGACTCGTGCCAATTCAATATGGTGGA
TCTGGACCCCAGCCAATTCAATATGGCGGACTTGGCACCATGCCAATTCAATATGGCGGACTTGGCACTG
TGCCAACTGGGGAGGGGTCTACTTGGCACGGTGCCAAGTTTGAGGAGGGGTCTTGGCCCTGTGCCAAGTC
CGCCATATTGAATTGGCATGGTGCCAATAATGGCGGCCATATTGGCTATATGCCAGGATCAATATATAGG
CAATATCCAATATGGCCCTATGCCAATATGGCTATTGGCCAGGTTCAATACTATGTATTGGCCCTATGCC
ATATAGTATTCCATATATGGGTTTTCCTATTGACGTAGATAGCCCCTCCCAATGGGCGGTCCCATATACC
ATATATGGGGCTTCCTAATACCGCCCATAGCCACTCCCCCATTGACGTCAATGGTCTCTATATATGGTCT
TTCCTATTGACGTCATATGGGCGGTCCTATTGACGTATATGGCGCCTCCCCCATTGACGTCAATTACGGT
AAATGGCCCGCCTGGCTCAATGCCCATTGACGTCAATAGGACCACCCACCATTGACGTCAATGGGATGGC
TCATTGCCCATTCATATCCGTTCTCACGCCCCCTATTGACGTCAATGACGGTAAATGGCCCACTTGGCAG
TACATCAATATCTATTAATAGTAACTTGGCAAGTACATTACTATTGGAAGTACGCCAGGGTACATTGGCA
GTACTCCCATTGACGTCAATGGCGGTAAATGGCCCGCGATGGCTGCCAAGTACATCCCCATTGACGTCAA
TGGGGAGGGGCAATGACGCAAATGGGCGTTCCATTGACGTAAATGGGCGGTAGGCGTGCCTAATGGGAGG
TCTATATAAGCAATGCTCGTTTAGGGAACCGCCATTCTGCCTGGGGACGTCGGAGCAAGCTTGATTTAGG
TGACACTATAGAATACAAGCTACTTGTTCTTTTTGCAG
Features (pLannotate 1.2.2; 19 found; start..end, strand, type, name):
     12..335     +  CDS            DD: destabilization domain that can be stabilized by Shield1 in the ProteoTuner™ system L106P mutant of FKBP12
    342..1058    +  CDS            EYFP: enhanced YFP mammalian codon-optimized
   1066..1083    -  promoter       T7 promoter (fragment): promoter for bacteriophage T7 RNA polymerase
   1088..1222    -  polyA_signal   SV40 poly(A) signal: SV40 polyadenylation signal
   1335..1353    -  promoter       T3 promoter: promoter for bacteriophage T3 RNA polymerase
   1398..1414    -  protein_bind   lac operator: The lac repressor binds to the lac operator to inhibit transcription in E. coli. This inhibition can be relieved by adding lactose or isopropyl-β-D-thiogalactopyranoside (IPTG). lac repressor encoded by lacI
   1422..1452    -  promoter       lac promoter: promoter for the E. coli lac operon
   1467..1488    -  protein_bind   CAP binding site: CAP binding activates transcription in the presence of cAMP. E. coli catabolite activator protein
   1501..1593    -  CDS            lacI (fragment): lac repressor; lacI; The lac repressor binds to the lac operator to inhibit transcription in E. coli. This inhibition can be relieved by adding lactose or isopropyl-β-D-thiogalactopyranoside (IPTG).
   1776..2364    -  rep_origin     ori: high-copy-number ColE1/pMB1/pBR322/pUC origin of replication
   2535..3395    -  CDS            AmpR: β-lactamase; bla; confers resistance to ampicillin, carbenicillin, and related antibiotics
   3396..3500    -  promoter       AmpR promoter: bla
   3553..3981    -  rep_origin     f1 ori (sequence partly withheld): f1 bacteriophage origin of replication; arrow indicates direction of (+) strand synthesis
   3986..4052    -  CDS            lacZα (fragment): LacZα fragment of β-galactosidase; lacZ fragment
   4058..4091    +  protein_bind   attB: minimal attB site for the φC31 integrase (Groth et al., 2000) phage φC31 integrase
   4091..4688    +  CDS            PuroR (fragment): puromycin N-acetyltransferase; pac from Streptomyces; confers resistance to puromycin
   4712..4846    -  polyA_signal   SV40 poly(A) signal: SV40 polyadenylation signal
   4916..5900    +  promoter       CMV IE94 promoter: enhancer/promoter region of simian cytomegalovirus major immediate early transcription unit IE94
   5935..5953    +  promoter       SP6 promoter: promoter for bacteriophage SP6 RNA polymerase
