[The description below was written by a language model from this plasmid's Addgene catalogue record and pLannotate feature annotations shown in this document.]
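Description:
pINT-PuroDDEYFP is a mammalian integration and expression plasmid built on the pCSGFP backbone, designed for site-specific insertion of a transgene into a genomic attP docking site by phage φC31 integrase. In E. coli it is maintained at high copy through a ColE1/pUC-type origin and selected with ampicillin via the β-lactamase gene. An f1 origin and remnants of a lac promoter/operator and lacZα region are carried over from the parental cloning vector.

The payload is EYFP fused at its N terminus to a destabilization domain, the L106P mutant of FKBP12. The circular map places this fusion directly downstream of the simian cytomegalovirus IE94 enhancer/promoter and an SP6 promoter, and it is followed by an SV40 polyadenylation signal. The destabilization domain targets the fusion for rapid degradation unless the ligand Shield1 is present, so fluorescence can be tuned at the protein level.

A minimal φC31 attB site lies immediately upstream of a puromycin N-acetyltransferase coding sequence, which is annotated as a fragment and has no mammalian promoter of its own in the feature table. This arrangement suggests that puromycin resistance depends on recombination with an attP site that supplies the missing upstream elements, which would select for correct integrants, although the record itself says only that puromycin selection is used. A second SV40 poly(A) signal is annotated just downstream of the puromycin sequence, though on the opposite strand.

According to the depositor's notes and the associated publication, the plasmid serves to install a Shield1-inducible reporter in human embryonic kidney cells engineered for both FLP- and φC31-mediated transgene integration.
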