Addgene plasmid #31442: pINT-PuroDDEYFP
Depositing lab: Gerhart Ryffel. Depositing organization: Universitaetsklinikum Essen. Publication: Double conditional human embryonic kidney cell line based on FLP and PhiC31 mediated transgene integration. Waldner C, Rempel O, Schutte F, Yanik M, Solomentsew N, Ryffel GU. BMC Res Notes. 2011 Oct 18;4:420. 10.1186/1756-0500-4-420 PubMed 22008483.
Backbone
  Vector backbone: pCSGFP
  Backbone size w/o insert (bp): 3500
  Vector type: Mammalian Expression ; phiC31/attB
  Selectable markers: Puromycin
Growth in bacteria
  Bacterial resistance: Ampicillin, 100 μg/mL
  Growth temperature: 37°C
  Growth strain: DH5alpha
  Copy number: High Copy
Gene/Insert
  Gene/Insert name: enhanced yellow fluorescent protein (alt name: EYFP)
  Insert size (bp): 2000
  Tag / fusion protein: FKBP L106P (N terminal on insert)
  Cloning method: Restriction Enzyme; 3′ cloning site NotI (not destroyed)
  Sequencing primers: 5′ n/a
Terms and licenses: Academic/Nonprofit Terms; Industry Terms: Not Available to Industry
Depositor comments: Integration vector with attB site for phiC31 mediated integration of EYFP into attP site using puromycin selection. EYFP linked to destabilization domain (FKBP L106P) allowing shield inducibility.
How to cite: pINT-PuroDDEYFP was a gift from Gerhart Ryffel (Addgene plasmid # 31442 ; http://n2t.net/addgene:31442 ; RRID:Addgene_31442)
