>Addgene plasmid #31442 | pINT-PuroDDEYFP | addgene partial sequence | sequence record 37184 | EGFP-N 5'-CGTCGCCGTCCAGCTCGACCAG-3'
GGAAGCTCCTCGCCCTTGCTCACGAATTCTTCCGGTTTTAGAAGCTCCACATCGAAGACGAGAGTGGCAT
GTGGTGGGATGATGCCTGGGTGCCCAGTGGCACCATAGGCATAATCTGGAGATATAGTCAGTTTGGCTCT
CTGACCCACACTCATCTGGGCAACCCCTTCTTCCCAGCCTCGGATCACCTCCTGCTTGCCTAGCATAAAC
TTAAAGGGCTTGTTTCTGTCCCGGGAGGAATCGACTTTCTTTCCATCTTCAAGCATCCCGGTGTAGTGCA
CCACACAGGTCTGGCCGCGCTTGGGGAAGGTGCGCCCGTCTCCTGGGGAGATGGTTTCCACCTGCACTCC
CATGGTGGCGGATCCTGCAAAAAGAACAAGTAGCTTGTATTCTATAGTGTCACCTAAATCAAGCTTGCTC
CGACGTCCCCAGGCAGAATGGCGGTTCCCTAAACGAGCATTGCTTATATAGACCTCCCATTAGGCACGCC
TACCGCCCATTTACGTCAATGGAACGCCCATTTGCGTCATTGCCCCTCCCCATTGACGTCAATGGGGATG
TACTTGGCAGCCATCGCGGGCCATTTACCGCCATTGACGTCAATGGGAGTACTGCCAATGTACCCTGGCG
TACTTCCAATAGTAATGTACTTGCCAAGTTACTATTAATAGATATTGATGTACTGCCAAGTGGGCCATTT
ACCGTCATTGACGTCAATAGGGGGCGTGAGAACGGATATGAATGGGCAATGAGCCATCCCATTGACGTCA
ATGGTGGGTGGTCCTATTGACGTCAATGGGCATTGAGCCAGGCGGGCCATTTACCGTAATTGACGTCAAT
GGGGGAGGCGCCATATACGTCAATAGGACCGCCCATATGACGTCAATAGGAAAGACCATATATAGAGACC
A
